>Addgene plasmid #87479 | NI-6 | addgene full sequence | sequence record 174655 | Addgene NGS Result
CTAAATTGTAAGCGTTAATATTTTGTTAAAATTCGCGTTAAATTTTTGTTAAATCAGCTCATTTTTTAAC
CAATAGGCCGAAATCGGCAAAATCCCTTATAAATCAAAAGAATAGACCGAGATAGGGTTGAGTGGCCGCT
ACAGGGCGCTCCCATTCGCCATTCAGGCTGCGCAACTGTTGGGAAGGGCGTTTCGGTGCGGGCCTCTTCG
CTATTACGCCAGCTGGCGAAAGGGGGATGTGCTGCAAGGCGATTAAGTTGGGTAACGCCAGGGTTTTCCC
AGTCACGACGTTGTAAAACGACGGCCAGTGAGCGCGACGTAATACGACTCACTATAGGGCGAATTGGCGG
AAGGCCGTCAAGGCCACGTGTCTTGTCCAGAGCTCGTATCCTGCAGTTAACTCCTGAGCAAGTGGTCGCA
ATCGCGTCGAACATTGGGGGAAAGCAAGCCCTGGAAACCGTGCAAAGGTTGTTGCCGGTGTTGTGCCAAG
CACATGGCTTAACACCGGATCAAGTCGTGCTGCAGGATACGGTACCTGGAGCACAAGACTGGCCTCATGG
GCCTTCCGCTCACTGCCCGCTTTCCAGTCGGGAAACCTGTCGTGCCAGCTGCATTAACATGGTCATAGCT
GTTTCCTTGCGTATTGGGCGCTCTCCGCTTCCTCGCTCACTGACTCGCTGCGCTCGGTCGTTCGGGTAAA
GCCTGGGGTGCCTAATGAGCAAAAGGCCAGCAAAAGGCCAGGAACCGTAAAAAGGCCGCGTTGCTGGCGT
TTTTCCATAGGCTCCGCCCCCCTGACGAGCATCACAAAAATCGACGCTCAAGTCAGAGGTGGCGAAACCC
GACAGGACTATAAAGATACCAGGCGTTTCCCCCTGGAAGCTCCCTCGTGCGCTCTCCTGTTCCGACCCTG
CCGCTTACCGGATACCTGTCCGCCTTTCTCCCTTCGGGAAGCGTGGCGCTTTCTCATAGCTCACGCTGTA
GGTATCTCAGTTCGGTGTAGGTCGTTCGCTCCAAGCTGGGCTGTGTGCACGAACCCCCCGTTCAGCCCGA
CCGCTGCGCCTTATCCGGTAACTATCGTCTTGAGTCCAACCCGGTAAGACACGACTTATCGCCACTGGCA
GCAGCCACTGGTAACAGGATTAGCAGAGCGAGGTATGTAGGCGGTGCTACAGAGTTCTTGAAGTGGTGGC
CTAACTACGGCTACACTAGAAGAACAGTATTTGGTATCTGCGCTCTGCTGAAGCCAGTTACCTTCGGAAA
AAGAGTTGGTAGCTCTTGATCCGGCAAACAAACCACCGCTGGTAGCGGTGGTTTTTTTGTTTGCAAGCAG
CAGATTACGCGCAGAAAAAAAGGATCTCAAGAAGATCCTTTGATCTTTTCTACGGGGTCTGACGCTCAGT
GGAACGAAAACTCACGTTAAGGGATTTTGGTCATGAGATTATCAAAAAGGATCTTCACCTAGATCCTTTT
AAATTAAAAATGAAGTTTTAAATCAATCTAAAGTATATATGAGTAAACTTGGTCTGACAGTTACCAATGC
TTAATCAGTGAGGCACCTATCTCAGCGATCTGTCTATTTCGTTCATCCATAGTTGCCTGACTCCCCGTCG
TGTAGATAACTACGATACGGGAGGGCTTACCATCTGGCCCCAGTGCTGCAATGATACCGCGAGAACCACG
CTCACCGGCTCCAGATTTATCAGCAATAAACCAGCCAGCCGGAAGGGCCGAGCGCAGAAGTGGTCCTGCA
ACTTTATCCGCCTCCATCCAGTCTATTAATTGTTGCCGGGAAGCTAGAGTAAGTAGTTCGCCAGTTAATA
GTTTGCGCAACGTTGTTGCCATTGCTACAGGCATCGTGGTGTCACGCTCGTCGTTTGGTATGGCTTCATT
CAGCTCCGGTTCCCAACGATCAAGGCGAGTTACATGATCCCCCATGTTGTGCAAAAAAGCGGTTAGCTCC
TTCGGTCCTCCGATCGTTGTCAGAAGTAAGTTGGCCGCAGTGTTATCACTCATGGTTATGGCAGCACTGC
ATAATTCTCTTACTGTCATGCCATCCGTAAGATGCTTTTCTGTGACTGGTGAGTACTCAACCAAGTCATT
CTGAGAATAGTGTATGCGGCGACCGAGTTGCTCTTGCCCGGCGTCAATACGGGATAATACCGCGCCACAT
AGCAGAACTTTAAAAGTGCTCATCATTGGAAAACGTTCTTCGGGGCGAAAACTCTCAAGGATCTTACCGC
TGTTGAGATCCAGTTCGATGTAACCCACTCGTGCACCCAACTGATCTTCAGCATCTTTTACTTTCACCAG
CGTTTCTGGGTGAGCAAAAACAGGAAGGCAAAATGCCGCAAAAAAGGGAATAAGGGCGACACGGAAATGT
TGAATACTCATACTCTTCCTTTTTCAATATTATTGAAGCATTTATCAGGGTTATTGTCTCATGAGCGGAT
ACATATTTGAATGTATTTAGAAAAATAAACAAATAGGGGTTCCGCGCACATTTCCCCGAAAAGTGCCAC
Features (pLannotate 1.2.2; 8 found; start..end, strand, type, name):
      3..134     -  rep_origin     M13 ori (fragment): M13 bacteriophage origin of replication; arrow indicates direction of (+) strand synthesis
    155..311     -  CDS            lacZα (fragment): LacZα fragment of β-galactosidase; lacZ fragment
    320..338     +  promoter       T7 promoter: promoter for bacteriophage T7 RNA polymerase
    570..617     -  CDS            lacI (fragment): lac repressor; lacI; The lac repressor binds to the lac operator to inhibit transcription in E. coli. This inhibition can be relieved by adding lactose or isopropyl-β-D-thiogalactopyranoside (IPTG).
    654..694     -  rep_origin     RSF ori (fragment): Plasmids containing the RSF 1030 origin of replication can be propagated in E. coli cells that contain additional plasmids with compatible origins.
    772..1360    -  rep_origin     ori: high-copy-number ColE1/pMB1/pBR322/pUC origin of replication
   1531..2391    -  CDS            AmpR: β-lactamase; bla; confers resistance to ampicillin, carbenicillin, and related antibiotics
   2392..2496    -  promoter       AmpR promoter: bla
