[The description below was written by a language model from this plasmid's Addgene catalogue record and pLannotate feature annotations shown in this document.]
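Description:
NI-6 is a small (about 2.5 kb) bacterial storage plasmid built on pMA-T, a commercial gene-synthesis cloning backbone, and it carries a synthetic DNA fragment also called NI-6. It belongs to a set of template plasmids for preparing a TALE DNA-binding-domain library: the stated purpose is amplification of the NI-6 fragment, which then serves as a building block in an isothermal-assembly method for constructing TAL effector arrays. In TALE nomenclature, NI is the repeat-variable diresidue that specifies recognition of adenine. The "6" presumably designates a position or overlap variant within the assembly scheme, although the record does not define it. The cloning method is listed as unknown.

The plasmid is maintained in E. coli at high copy through a ColE1/pUC-type origin and is selected with ampicillin via the β-lactamase gene and its native promoter. The automated annotation does not label the insert itself. By elimination it most likely lies in the unannotated stretch downstream of the T7 promoter, roughly between positions 340 and 570, though the table does not confirm this. The other hits are short backbone remnants: partial M13 origin, lacZα, lacI and RSF origin matches. As fragments, they are unlikely to be functional and may partly reflect incidental sequence similarity. No eukaryotic promoter, expression cassette, tag or reporter is annotated, which fits a plasmid intended purely as a template source for generating TALE repeat modules rather than for expressing a protein.
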