Addgene plasmid #87479: NI-6
Purpose: For library amplification of fragment NI-6
Depositing lab: Steve Pollard. Depositing organization: University of Edinburgh. Publication: STAR: a simple TAL effector assembly reaction using isothermal assembly. Gogolok S, Garcia-Diaz C, Pollard SM. Sci Rep. 2016 Sep 12;6:33209. doi: 10.1038/srep33209. PubMed 27615025.
Backbone
  Vector backbone: pMA-T
  Backbone manufacturer: Life Technologies
  Vector type: TALEN, Synthetic Biology ; TALE DBD library preparation
Growth in bacteria
  Bacterial resistance: Ampicillin, 100 μg/mL
  Growth temperature: 37°C
  Growth strain: DH5alpha
  Copy number: High Copy
Gene/Insert
  Gene/Insert name: NI-6
  Species: Synthetic
  Cloning method: Unknown
Terms and licenses: Academic/Nonprofit Terms; Industry Terms: Not Available to Industry
How to cite: NI-6 was a gift from Steve Pollard (Addgene plasmid # 87479 ; http://n2t.net/addgene:87479 ; RRID:Addgene_87479)
