>Addgene plasmid #87479 | NI-6 | depositor partial sequence | sequence record 170608 | NI-6 RVD flanked by BciVI sites
GTATCCTGCAGTTAACTCCTGAGCAAGTGGTCGCAATCGCGTCGAACATTGGGGGAAAGCAAGCCCTGGA
AACCGTGCAAAGGTTGTTGCCGGTGTTGTGCCAAGCACATGGCTTAACACCGGATCAAGTCGTGCTGCAG
GATAC
